>Addgene plasmid #53797 | SCAF4_pCSdest | addgene partial sequence | sequence record 94640 | EBV-rev 5'-GTGGTTTGTCCAAACTCATC-3'
CGTAATACGACTCACTATAGTTCTAGAGGCTCGAGAGGATCACCACTTTGTACAAGAAAGCTGGGTTCTA
ACGAGGAGCCTCTGCTGCTGAGCCAGAATCCTTTTCGGGTTCAACGGATGAGGTAGCCTCAGCAGGTAAC
TCTTCAGAAGGCTTTAGGACTGCAGCCTCAGACACCCCCTTCTCAAGTTCTGAAGCAGTGTCTACATTTC
CCACTTGGCTAATGGGAGGTTCAACGGTTTTGTTACCACCTGCCCTGTCTGTCACCTCAGGCTTTTCCTT
TCCTCGGGCTTCTTCCTTCTCTCTACGAGACTCTCTATCTCTAGAATCTCTCTCTCTGTCTCGATGCCCA
CTAGAGCGTCTATTTCTCTCTTCCAAGTCTCTGTGCCTGTCCCGGTCAGGGCTCCTCCTTCCCCACTCTC
TCCTGTCACGGTTACTATTATCTCTATCATCATTACGGTTCCCATACCGTTCCCGGTCATTTTCCACCCT
ATTTCCAAAAGATCTTCTTCCAAACCTTTCTTGGTCTCTACCTGAATTGAACTGCTGCCTGTTATCATTT
CTAAACTGCTGTGGCTGCTGCTGTGTTGGTGGAGGCTGTTGTGATGGTGGTGGCTGCTGCTGCTGCTGCT
GCTGTGGTTGCTGGGGCGCCTGCGGCTGTGGCTGCTGCTGTGGCTGCTGCGGCGGCTGTTGCCTTCCGTC
TCTGTCTTCAGGA
