>Addgene plasmid #53797 | SCAF4_pCSdest | addgene partial sequence | sequence record 94684 | CMV-F 5'-CGCAAATGGGCGGTAGGCGTG-3'
GCATGCTCGTTTAGGGAACCGCCATTCTGCCTGGGGACGTCGGAGCAAGCTTGATTTAGGTGACACTATA
GAATACAAGCTACTTGTTCTTTTTGCAGGATCCCATCGATTCGAATTCAAGGATCACAAGTTTGTACAAA
AAAGCAGGCACCATGGACGCCGTCAACGCCTTCAACCAGGAGCTCTTTTCGCTTATGGATATGAAACCTC
CCATCTCTAGAGCCAAGATGATTCTCATCACTAAAGCTGCTATTAAAGCTATTAAGCTTTATAAGCATGT
AGTTCAAATAGTAGAAAAGTTCATCAAAAAGTGTAAACCAGAATACAAGGTTCCGGGATTATATGTAATT
GACTCAATTGTGCGACAGTCTCGTCATCAGTTTGGAACTGATAAAGATGTTTTTGGGCCAAGATTCTCTA
AAAACATAACTGCCACATTCCAATATTTATATCTTTGTCCATCTGAAGATAAGAGTAAAATAGTTCGTGT
GCTGAACCTTTGGCAAAAAAATGGAGTGTTCAAAATTGAAATTATTCAACCTCTTTTGGACATGGCAGCG
GGAACCAGTAATGCAGCCCCAGTAGCAGAAAATGTTACCAATAATGAAGGCTCACCTCCACCTCCAGTAA
AAGTTTCTTCTGAACCTCCCACACAAGCCACTCCAAACTCCGTCCCAGCTGTACCACAGTTGCCCAGCTC
TGATGCTTTTGCTGCTGTGGCTCAGCTGTTTCAGACAACTCAAGGCCAACAGCTTCAGCAGATCCTTCAG
ACTTTTCAACAGCCTCCAAAACCACAGTCTCCTGCCCTTGACAATGCTGTGATGGCTCA
