[The description below was written by a language model from this plasmid's Addgene catalogue record.]
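Description:
SCAF4_pCSdest is an expression clone carrying the human SCAF4 coding sequence (also known as SFRS15 or SRA4), an insert of about 3.4 kb, in the pCSDest backbone. pCSDest is a roughly 4.1 kb Gateway destination vector of the pCS2 type, and the insert was introduced by Gateway recombination, so it is expected to be flanked by the att sites left by that reaction. The plasmid is catalogued as a mammalian expression vector. It is maintained in E. coli as a high-copy plasmid under ampicillin selection. The record does not list the origin of replication, any eukaryotic selection marker, or any epitope tag or reporter fused to the insert.

Two promoters are recorded upstream of the insert, CMV and SP6, and they serve different purposes. The CMV promoter drives strong constitutive transcription by RNA polymerase II when the plasmid DNA is delivered into vertebrate cells or embryos. The SP6 bacteriophage promoter allows in vitro transcription of the same open reading frame, producing synthetic mRNA suitable for microinjection. This dual arrangement lets one clone be used for either DNA-based or mRNA-based overexpression.

The associated publication is a survey of the effects of human chromosome 21 gene expression on early zebrafish development, which suggests this construct belongs to a set of clones made to overexpress individual chromosome 21 genes in zebrafish embryos and score developmental phenotypes. No feature table was supplied, so polyadenylation signals and other backbone elements cannot be confirmed from the record.
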