Addgene plasmid #53797: SCAF4_pCSdest
Depositing lab: Roger Reeves. Depositing organization: Johns Hopkins University and School of Medicine. Publication: Survey of Human Chromosome 21 Gene Expression Effects on Early Development in Danio rerio. Edie S, Zaghloul NA, Leitch CC, Klinedinst DK, Lebron J, Thole JF, McCallion AS, Katsanis N, Reeves RH. G3 (Bethesda). 2018 Jul 2;8(7):2215-2223. doi: 10.1534/g3.118.200144. PubMed 29760202.
Backbone
  Vector backbone: pCSDest
  Backbone manufacturer: Lawson Lab (Addgene Plasmid 22423)
  Backbone size w/o insert (bp): 4095
  Vector type: Mammalian Expression
Growth in bacteria
  Bacterial resistance: Ampicillin, 100 μg/mL
  Growth temperature: 37°C
  Growth strain: Top10
  Copy number: High Copy
Gene/Insert
  Gene/Insert name: SCAF4
  Species: H. sapiens (human)
  Insert size (bp): 3444
  Entrez Gene: SCAF4 (a.k.a. SFRS15, SRA4)
  Promoter: SP6 and CMV
  Cloning method: Gateway Cloning
  Sequencing primers: 5′ CMV-F; 3′ EBV-Rev
Terms and licenses: Academic/Nonprofit Terms; Industry Terms
Depositor comments: NM_020706
How to cite: SCAF4_pCSdest was a gift from Roger Reeves (Addgene plasmid # 53797 ; http://n2t.net/addgene:53797 ; RRID:Addgene_53797)
